LOCUS       Exported 12122 bp ds-DNA circular SYN 13-MAY-2021
DEFINITION  Lentiviral expression of EGFR G983R.
ACCESSION   .
VERSION     .
KEYWORDS    pHAGE-EGFR-G983R
SOURCE      synthetic DNA construct
  ORGANISM  synthetic DNA construct
REFERENCE   1 (bases 1 to 12122)
  AUTHORS   Ng PK, Li J, Jeong KJ, Shao S, Chen H, Tsang YH, Sengupta S, Wang Z,
            Bhavana VH, Tran R, Soewito S, Minussi DC, Moreno D, Kong K,
            Dogruluk T, Lu H, Gao J, Tokheim C, Zhou DC, Johnson AM, Zeng J, Ip
            CKM, Ju Z, Wester M, Yu S, Li Y, Vellano CP, Schultz N, Karchin R,
            Ding L, Lu Y, Cheung LWT, Chen K, Shaw KR, Meric-Bernstam F, Scott
            KL, Yi S, Sahni N, Liang H, Mills GB
  TITLE     Systematic Functional Annotation of Somatic Mutations in Cancer.
  JOURNAL   Cancer Cell. 2018 Mar 12;33(3):450-462.e10. doi:
            10.1016/j.ccell.2018.01.021.
  PUBMED    29533785
REFERENCE   2 (bases 1 to 12122)
  AUTHORS   .
  TITLE     Direct Submission
  JOURNAL   Exported May 13, 2021 from SnapGene Server 1.1.58
            http://www.snapgene.com
FEATURES             Location/Qualifiers
     source          1..12122
                     /organism="synthetic DNA construct"
                     /mol_type="other DNA"
     misc_feature    206..323
                     /label=cPPT/CTS
                     /note="central polypurine tract and central termination
                     sequence of HIV-1"
     promoter        371..1549
                     /label=EF-1-alpha promoter
                     /note="strong constitutive promoter for human elongation
                     factor EF-1-alpha"
     intron          602..1540
                     /label=EF-1-alpha intron A
                     /note="intron upstream of the start codon of human
                     EF-1-alpha"
     primer_bind     1497..1517
                     /label=EF1a-F
                     /note="Human elongation factor-1a promoter, forward primer"
     protein_bind    1569..1593
                     /gene="mutant version of attB"
                     /label=attB1
                     /bound_moiety="BP Clonase(TM)"
                     /note="recombination site for the Gateway(R) BP reaction"
     CDS             1596..5228
                     /codon_start=1
                     /product="precursor of human epidermal growth factor
                     receptor"
                     /label=EGFR
                     /translation="MRPSGTAGAALLALLAALCPASRALEEKKVCQGTSNKLTQLGTFE
                     DHFLSLQRMFNNCEVVLGNLEITYVQRNYDLSFLKTIQEVAGYVLIALNTVERIPLENL
                     QIIRGNMYYENSYALAVLSNYDANKTGLKELPMRNLQEILHGAVRFSNNPALCNVESIQ
                     WRDIVSSDFLSNMSMDFQNHLGSCQKCDPSCPNGSCWGAGEENCQKLTKIICAQQCSGR
                     CRGKSPSDCCHNQCAAGCTGPRESDCLVCRKFRDEATCKDTCPPLMLYNPTTYQMDVNP
                     EGKYSFGATCVKKCPRNYVVTDHGSCVRACGADSYEMEEDGVRKCKKCEGPCRKVCNGI
                     GIGEFKDSLSINATNIKHFKNCTSISGDLHILPVAFRGDSFTHTPPLDPQELDILKTVK
                     EITGFLLIQAWPENRTDLHAFENLEIIRGRTKQHGQFSLAVVSLNITSLGLRSLKEISD
                     GDVIISGNKNLCYANTINWKKLFGTSGQKTKIISNRGENSCKATGQVCHALCSPEGCWG
                     PEPRDCVSCRNVSRGRECVDKCNLLEGEPREFVENSECIQCHPECLPQAMNITCTGRGP
                     DNCIQCAHYIDGPHCVKTCPAGVMGENNTLVWKYADAGHVCHLCHPNCTYGCTGPGLEG
                     CPTNGPKIPSIATGMVGALLLLLVVALGIGLFMRRRHIVRKRTLRRLLQERELVEPLTP
                     SGEAPNQALLRILKETEFKKIKVLGSGAFGTVYKGLWIPEGEKVKIPVAIKELREATSP
                     KANKEILDEAYVMASVDNPHVCRLLGICLTSTVQLITQLMPFGCLLDYVREHKDNIGSQ
                     YLLNWCVQIAKGMNYLEDRRLVHRDLAARNVLVKTPQHVKITDFGLAKLLGAEEKEYHA
                     EGGKVPIKWMALESILHRIYTHQSDVWSYGVTVWELMTFGSKPYDGIPASEISSILEKG
                     ERLPQPPICTIDVYMIMVKCWMIDADSRPKFRELIIEFSKMARDPQRYLVIQRDERMHL
                     PSPTDSNFYRALMDEEDMDDVVDADEYLIPQQGFFSSPSTSRTPLLSSLSATSNNSTVA
                     CIDRNGLQSCPIKEDSFLQRYSSDPTGALTEDSIDDTFLPVPEYINQSVPKRPAGSVQN
                     PVYHNQPLNPAPSRDPHYQDPHSTAVGNPEYLNTVQPTCVNSTFDSPAHWAQKGSHQIS
                     LDNPDYQQDFFPKEAKPNGIFKGSTAENAEYLRVAPQSSEFIGA"
     protein_bind    complement(5230..5254)
                     /gene="mutant version of attB"
                     /label=attB2
                     /bound_moiety="BP Clonase(TM)"
                     /note="recombination site for the Gateway(R) BP reaction"
     promoter        5262..5280
                     /label=T3 promoter
                     /note="promoter for bacteriophage T3 RNA polymerase"
     primer_bind     complement(5305..5324)
                     /label=T7
                     /note="T7 promoter, forward primer"
     promoter        complement(5306..5324)
                     /label=T7 promoter
                     /note="promoter for bacteriophage T7 RNA polymerase"
     protein_bind    complement(5330..5350)
                     /gene="mutant version of attB"
                     /label=attB4
                     /bound_moiety="BP Clonase(TM)"
                     /note="core recombination site for the Gateway(R) BP
                     reaction"
     CDS             5404..5445
                     /codon_start=1
                     /product="epitope tag from simian virus 5"
                     /label=V5 tag
                     /translation="GKPIPNPLLGLDST"
     misc_feature    5466..6033
                     /label=IRES
                     /note="internal ribosome entry site (IRES) of the
                     encephalomyocarditis virus (EMCV)"
     misc_feature    5483..6035
                     /label=IRES
                     /note="internal ribosome entry site (IRES) of the
                     encephalomyocarditis virus (EMCV)"
     primer_bind     complement(5627..5644)
                     /label=IRES reverse
                     /note="IRES internal ribosome entry site, reverse primer.
                     Also called pCDH-rev"
     primer_bind     5854..5873
                     /label=IRES-F
                     /note="IRES internal ribosome entry site, forward primer"
     CDS             6047..6646
                     /codon_start=1
                     /gene="pac from Streptomyces alboniger"
                     /product="puromycin N-acetyltransferase"
                     /label=PuroR
                     /note="confers resistance to puromycin"
                     /translation="MTEYKPTVRLATRDDVPRAVRTLAAAFADYPATRHTVDPDRHIER
                     VTELQELFLTRVGLDIGKVWVADDGAAVAVWTTPESVEAGAVFAEIGPRMAELSGSRLA
                     AQQQMEGLLAPHRPKEPAWFLATVGVSPDHQGKGLGSAVVLPGVEAAERAGVPAFLETS
                     APRNLPFYERLGFTVTADVEVPEGPRTWCMTRKPGA"
     primer_bind     complement(6047..6066)
                     /label=Puro-R
                     /note="Puromycin resistance gene, reverse primer. Also
                     called puro-variant-R"
     primer_bind     6543..6563
                     /label=Puro-F
                     /note="Puromycin resistance gene, forward primer"
     misc_feature    6660..7248
                     /label=WPRE
                     /note="woodchuck hepatitis virus posttranscriptional
                     regulatory element"
     primer_bind     complement(6713..6733)
                     /label=WPRE-R
                     /note="WPRE, reverse primer"
     CDS             complement(7131..7142)
                     /codon_start=1
                     /product="Factor Xa recognition and cleavage site"
                     /label=Factor Xa site
                     /translation="IEGR"
     LTR             7323..7556
                     /label=3' LTR (Delta-U3)
                     /note="self-inactivating 3' long terminal repeat (LTR) from
                     HIV-1"
     primer_bind     complement(7675..7693)
                     /label=pBRforEco
                     /note="pBR322 vectors, upsteam of EcoRI site, forward
                     primer"
     promoter        7761..7865
                     /gene="bla"
                     /label=AmpR promoter
     CDS             7866..8726
                     /codon_start=1
                     /gene="bla"
                     /product="beta-lactamase"
                     /label=AmpR
                     /note="confers resistance to ampicillin, carbenicillin, and
                     related antibiotics"
                     /translation="MSIQHFRVALIPFFAAFCLPVFAHPETLVKVKDAEDQLGARVGYI
                     ELDLNSGKILESFRPEERFPMMSTFKVLLCGAVLSRVDAGQEQLGRRIHYSQNDLVEYS
                     PVTEKHLTDGMTVRELCSAAITMSDNTAANLLLTTIGGPKELTAFLHNMGDHVTRLDRW
                     EPELNEAIPNDERDTTMPVAMATTLRKLLTGELLTLASRQQLIDWMEADKVAGPLLRSA
                     LPAGWFIADKSGAGERGSRGIIAALGPDGKPSRIVVIYTTGSQATMDERNRQIAEIGAS
                     LIKHW"
     primer_bind     complement(8084..8103)
                     /label=Amp-R
                     /note="Ampicillin resistance gene, reverse primer"
     rep_origin      8897..9485
                     /direction=RIGHT
                     /label=ori
                     /note="high-copy-number ColE1/pMB1/pBR322/pUC origin of
                     replication"
     primer_bind     9386..9405
                     /label=pBR322ori-F
                     /note="pBR322 origin, forward primer"
     primer_bind     9639..9656
                     /label=L4440
                     /note="L4440 vector, forward primer"
     primer_bind     9748..9767
                     /label=SV40pro-F
                     /note="SV40 promoter/origin, forward primer"
     protein_bind    9896..9917
                     /label=CAP binding site
                     /bound_moiety="E. coli catabolite activator protein"
                     /note="CAP binding activates transcription in the presence
                     of cAMP."
     promoter        9932..9962
                     /label=lac promoter
                     /note="promoter for the E. coli lac operon"
     protein_bind    9970..9986
                     /label=lac operator
                     /bound_moiety="lac repressor encoded by lacI"
                     /note="The lac repressor binds to the lac operator to
                     inhibit transcription in E. coli. This inhibition can be
                     relieved by adding lactose or
                     isopropyl-beta-D-thiogalactopyranoside (IPTG)."
     primer_bind     9975..9997
                     /label=M13/pUC Reverse
                     /note="In lacZ gene"
     primer_bind     9994..10010
                     /label=M13 rev
                     /note="common sequencing primer, one of multiple similar
                     variants"
     primer_bind     9994..10010
                     /label=M13 Reverse
                     /note="In lacZ gene. Also called M13-rev"
     primer_bind     10060..10079
                     /label=EBV-rev
                     /note="SV40 polyA terminator, reverse primer"
     LTR             10271..10904
                     /label=3' LTR
                     /note="3' long terminal repeat (LTR) from HIV-1"
     misc_feature    10951..11076
                     /label=HIV-1 Psi
                     /note="packaging signal of human immunodeficiency virus
                     type 1"
     misc_feature    11573..11806
                     /label=RRE
                     /note="The Rev response element (RRE) of HIV-1 allows for
                     Rev-dependent mRNA export from the nucleus to the
                     cytoplasm."
     CDS             11991..12035
                     /codon_start=1
                     /product="antigenic peptide corresponding to amino acids
                     655 to 669 of the HIV envelope protein gp41 (Lutje Hulsik
                     et al., 2013)"
                     /label=gp41 peptide
                     /note="recognized by the 2H10 single-chain llama nanobody"
                     /translation="KNEQELLELDKWASL"
ORIGIN
        1 tttgctgtac tttctatagt gaatagagtt aggcagggat attcaccatt atcgtttcag
       61 acccacctcc caaccccgag gggacccgac aggcccgaag gaatagaaga agaaggtgga
      121 gagagagaca gagacagatc cattcgatta gtgaacggat ctcgacggta tcgccgaatt
      181 cacaaatggc agtattcatc cacaatttta aaagaaaagg ggggattggg gggtacagtg
      241 caggggaaag aatagtagac ataatagcaa cagacataca aactaaagaa ttacaaaaac
      301 aaattacaaa aattcaaaat tttcgggttt attacaggga cagcagagat ccagtttgga
      361 ctagtcgtga ggctccggtg cccgtcagtg ggcagagcgc acatcgccca cagtccccga
      421 gaagttgggg ggaggggtcg gcaattgaac cggtgcctag agaaggtggc gcggggtaaa
      481 ctgggaaagt gatgtcgtgt actggctccg cctttttccc gagggtgggg gagaaccgta
      541 tataagtgca gtagtcgccg tgaacgttct ttttcgcaac gggtttgccg ccagaacaca
      601 ggtaagtgcc gtgtgtggtt cccgcgggcc tggcctcttt acgggttatg gcccttgcgt
      661 gccttgaatt acttccacct ggctgcagta cgtgattctt gatcccgagc ttcgggttgg
      721 aagtgggtgg gagagttcga ggccttgcgc ttaaggagcc ccttcgcctc gtgcttgagt
      781 tgaggcctgg cctgggcgct ggggccgccg cgtgcgaatc tggtggcacc ttcgcgcctg
      841 tctcgctgct ttcgataagt ctctagccat ttaaaatttt tgatgacctg ctgcgacgct
      901 ttttttctgg caagatagtc ttgtaaatgc gggccaagat ctgcacactg gtatttcggt
      961 ttttggggcc gcgggcggcg acggggcccg tgcgtcccag cgcacatgtt cggcgaggcg
     1021 gggcctgcga gcgcggccac cgagaatcgg acgggggtag tctcaagctg gccggcctgc
     1081 tctggtgcct ggcctcgcgc cgccgtgtat cgccccgccc tgggcggcaa ggctggcccg
     1141 gtcggcacca gttgcgtgag cggaaagatg gccgcttccc ggccctgctg cagggagctc
     1201 aaaatggagg acgcggcgct cgggagagcg ggcgggtgag tcacccacac aaaggaaaag
     1261 ggcctttccg tcctcagccg tcgcttcatg tgactccacg gagtaccggg cgccgtccag
     1321 gcacctcgat tagttctcga gcttttggag tacgtcgtct ttaggttggg gggaggggtt
     1381 ttatgcgatg gagtttcccc acactgagtg ggtggagact gaagttaggc cagcttggca
     1441 cttgatgtaa ttctccttgg aatttgccct ttttgagttt ggatcttggt tcattctcaa
     1501 gcctcagaca gtggttcaaa gtttttttct tccatttcag gtgtcgtgaa gcggccctgc
     1561 agatatcaac aagtttgtac aaaaaagcag gcaccatgcg accctccggg acggccgggg
     1621 cagcgctcct ggcgctgctg gctgcgctct gcccggcgag tcgggctctg gaggaaaaga
     1681 aagtttgcca aggcacgagt aacaagctca cgcagttggg cacttttgaa gatcattttc
     1741 tcagcctcca gaggatgttc aataactgtg aggtggtcct tgggaatttg gaaattacct
     1801 atgtgcagag gaattatgat ctttccttct taaagaccat ccaggaggtg gctggttatg
     1861 tcctcattgc cctcaacaca gtggagcgaa ttcctttgga aaacctgcag atcatcagag
     1921 gaaatatgta ctacgaaaat tcctatgcct tagcagtctt atctaactat gatgcaaata
     1981 aaaccggact gaaggagctg cccatgagaa atttacagga aatcctgcat ggcgccgtgc
     2041 ggttcagcaa caaccctgcc ctgtgcaacg tggagagcat ccagtggcgg gacatagtca
     2101 gcagtgactt tctcagcaac atgtcgatgg acttccagaa ccacctgggc agctgccaaa
     2161 agtgtgatcc aagctgtccc aatgggagct gctggggtgc aggagaggag aactgccaga
     2221 aactgaccaa aatcatctgt gcccagcagt gctccgggcg ctgccgtggc aagtccccca
     2281 gtgactgctg ccacaaccag tgtgctgcag gctgcacagg cccccgggag agcgactgcc
     2341 tggtctgccg caaattccga gacgaagcca cgtgcaagga cacctgcccc ccactcatgc
     2401 tctacaaccc caccacgtac cagatggatg tgaaccccga gggcaaatac agctttggtg
     2461 ccacctgcgt gaagaagtgt ccccgtaatt atgtggtgac agatcacggc tcgtgcgtcc
     2521 gagcctgtgg ggccgacagc tatgagatgg aggaagacgg cgtccgcaag tgtaagaagt
     2581 gcgaagggcc ttgccgcaaa gtgtgtaacg gaataggtat tggtgaattt aaagactcac
     2641 tctccataaa tgctacgaat attaaacact tcaaaaactg cacctccatc agtggcgatc
     2701 tccacatcct gccggtggca tttaggggtg actccttcac acatactcct cctctggatc
     2761 cacaggaact ggatattctg aaaaccgtaa aggaaatcac agggtttttg ctgattcagg
     2821 cttggcctga aaacaggacg gacctccatg cctttgagaa cctagaaatc atacgcggca
     2881 ggaccaagca acatggtcag ttttctcttg cagtcgtcag cctgaacata acatccttgg
     2941 gattacgctc cctcaaggag ataagtgatg gagatgtgat aatttcagga aacaaaaatt
     3001 tgtgctatgc aaatacaata aactggaaaa aactgtttgg gacctccggt cagaaaacca
     3061 aaattataag caacagaggt gaaaacagct gcaaggccac aggccaggtc tgccatgcct
     3121 tgtgctcccc cgagggctgc tggggcccgg agcccaggga ctgcgtctct tgccggaatg
     3181 tcagccgagg cagggaatgc gtggacaagt gcaaccttct ggagggtgag ccaagggagt
     3241 ttgtggagaa ctctgagtgc atacagtgcc acccagagtg cctgcctcag gccatgaaca
     3301 tcacctgcac aggacgggga ccagacaact gtatccagtg tgcccactac attgacggcc
     3361 cccactgcgt caagacctgc ccggcaggag tcatgggaga aaacaacacc ctggtctgga
     3421 agtacgcaga cgccggccat gtgtgccacc tgtgccatcc aaactgcacc tacggatgca
     3481 ctgggccagg tcttgaaggc tgtccaacga atgggcctaa gatcccgtcc atcgccactg
     3541 ggatggtggg ggccctcctc ttgctgctgg tggtggccct ggggatcggc ctcttcatgc
     3601 gaaggcgcca catcgttcgg aagcgcacgc tgcggaggct gctgcaggag agggagcttg
     3661 tggagcctct tacacccagt ggagaagctc ccaaccaagc tctcttgagg atcttgaagg
     3721 aaactgaatt caaaaagatc aaagtgctgg gctccggtgc gttcggcacg gtgtataagg
     3781 gactctggat cccagaaggt gagaaagtta aaattcccgt cgctatcaag gaattaagag
     3841 aagcaacatc tccgaaagcc aacaaggaaa tcctcgatga agcctacgtg atggccagcg
     3901 tggacaaccc ccacgtgtgc cgcctgctgg gcatctgcct cacctccacc gtgcagctca
     3961 tcacgcagct catgcccttc ggctgcctcc tggactatgt ccgggaacac aaagacaata
     4021 ttggctccca gtacctgctc aactggtgtg tgcagatcgc aaagggcatg aactacttgg
     4081 aggaccgtcg cttggtgcac cgcgacctgg cagccaggaa cgtactggtg aaaacaccgc
     4141 agcatgtcaa gatcacagat tttgggctgg ccaaactgct gggtgcggaa gagaaagaat
     4201 accatgcaga aggaggcaaa gtgcctatca agtggatggc attggaatca attttacaca
     4261 gaatctatac ccaccagagt gatgtctgga gctacggggt gaccgtttgg gagttgatga
     4321 cctttggatc caagccatat gacggaatcc ctgccagcga gatctcctcc atcctggaga
     4381 aaggagaacg cctccctcag ccacccatat gtaccatcga tgtctacatg atcatggtca
     4441 agtgctggat gatagacgca gatagtcgcc caaagttccg tgagttgatc atcgaattct
     4501 ccaaaatggc ccgagacccc cagcgctacc ttgtcattca gagggatgaa agaatgcatt
     4561 tgccaagtcc tacagactcc aacttctacc gtgccctgat ggatgaagaa gacatggacg
     4621 acgtggtgga tgccgacgag tacctcatcc cacagcaggg cttcttcagc agcccctcca
     4681 cgtcacggac tcccctcctg agctctctga gtgcaaccag caacaattcc accgtggctt
     4741 gcattgatag aaatgggctg caaagctgtc ccatcaagga agacagcttc ttgcagcgat
     4801 acagctcaga ccccacaggc gccttgactg aggacagcat agacgacacc ttcctcccag
     4861 tgcctgaata cataaaccag tccgttccca aaaggcccgc tggctctgtg cagaatcctg
     4921 tctatcacaa tcagcctctg aaccccgcgc ccagcagaga cccacactac caggaccccc
     4981 acagcactgc agtgggcaac cccgagtatc tcaacactgt ccagcccacc tgtgtcaaca
     5041 gcacattcga cagccctgcc cactgggccc agaaaggcag ccaccaaatt agcctggaca
     5101 accctgacta ccagcaggac ttctttccca aggaagccaa gccaaatggc atctttaagg
     5161 gctccacagc tgaaaatgca gaatacctaa gggtcgcgcc acaaagcagt gaatttattg
     5221 gagcatagaa cccagctttc ttgtacaaag tggtgatatc caattaaccc tcactaaagg
     5281 tgtaagttta aagtaagaaa tgtgccctat agtgagtcgt attaccaccc aacttttcta
     5341 tacaaagtgg ttgatatcca gcacagtggc ggccgctcga gtctagaggg cccgcggttc
     5401 gaaggtaagc ctatccctaa ccctctcctc ggtctcgatt ctacgcgtac cggttagtaa
     5461 tgagatccct cccccccccc taacgttact ggccgaagcc gcttggaata aggccggtgt
     5521 gcgtttgtct atatgttatt ttccaccata ttgccgtctt ttggcaatgt gagggcccgg
     5581 aaacctggcc ctgtcttctt gacgagcatt cctaggggtc tttcccctct cgccaaagga
     5641 atgcaaggtc tgttgaatgt cgtgaaggaa gcagttcctc tggaagcttc ttgaagacaa
     5701 acaacgtctg tagcgaccct ttgcaggcag cggaaccccc cacctggcga caggtgcctc
     5761 tgcggccaaa agccacgtgt ataagataca cctgcaaagg cggcacaacc ccagtgccac
     5821 gttgtgagtt ggatagttgt ggaaagagtc aaatggctct cctcaagcgt attcaacaag
     5881 gggctgaagg atgcccagaa ggtaccccat tgtatgggat ctgatctggg gcctcggtgc
     5941 acatgcttta catgtgttta gtcgaggtta aaaaaacgtc taggcccccc gaaccacggg
     6001 gacgtggttt tcctttgaaa aacacgatga taatatggcc acacatatga ccgagtacaa
     6061 gcccacggtg cgcctcgcca cccgcgacga cgtccccagg gccgtacgca ccctcgccgc
     6121 cgcgttcgcc gactaccccg ccacgcgcca caccgtcgat ccggaccgcc acatcgagcg
     6181 ggtcaccgag ctgcaagaac tcttcctcac gcgcgtcggg ctcgacatcg gcaaggtgtg
     6241 ggtcgcggac gacggcgccg cggtggcggt ctggaccacg ccggagagcg tcgaagcggg
     6301 ggcggtgttc gccgagatcg gcccgcgcat ggccgagttg agcggttccc ggctggccgc
     6361 gcagcaacag atggaaggcc tcctggcgcc gcaccggccc aaggagcccg cgtggttcct
     6421 ggccaccgtc ggcgtctcgc ccgaccacca gggcaagggt ctgggcagcg ccgtcgtgct
     6481 ccccggagtg gaggcggccg agcgcgccgg ggtgcccgcc ttcctggaga cctccgcgcc
     6541 ccgcaacctc cccttctacg agcggctcgg cttcaccgtc accgccgacg tcgaggtgcc
     6601 cgaaggaccg cgcacctggt gcatgacccg caagcccggt gcctaaatcg atagatccta
     6661 atcaacctct ggattacaaa atttgtgaaa gattgactgg tattcttaac tatgttgctc
     6721 cttttacgct atgtggatac gctgctttaa tgcctttgta tcatgctatt gcttcccgta
     6781 tggctttcat tttctcctcc ttgtataaat cctggttgct gtctctttat gaggagttgt
     6841 ggcccgttgt caggcaacgt ggcgtggtgt gcactgtgtt tgctgacgca acccccactg
     6901 gttggggcat tgccaccacc tgtcagctcc tttccgggac tttcgctttc cccctcccta
     6961 ttgccacggc ggaactcatc gccgcctgcc ttgcccgctg ctggacaggg gctcggctgt
     7021 tgggcactga caattccgtg gtgttgtcgg ggaaatcatc gtcctttcct tggctgctcg
     7081 cctgtgttgc cacctggatt ctgcgcggga cgtccttctg ctacgtccct tcggccctca
     7141 atccagcgga ccttccttcc cgcggcctgc tgccggctct gcggcctctt ccgcgtcttc
     7201 gccttcgccc tcagacgagt cggatctccc tttgggccgc ctccccgcct gagatccttt
     7261 aagaccaatg acttacaagg cagctgtaga tcttagccac tttttaaaag aaaagggggg
     7321 actggaaggg ctaattcact cccaacgaag acaagatctg ctttttgctt gtactgggtc
     7381 tctctggtta gaccagatct gagcctggga gctctctggc taactaggga acccactgct
     7441 taagcctcaa taaagcttgc cttgagtgct tcaagtagtg tgtgcccgtc tgttgtgtga
     7501 ctctggtaac tagagatccc tcagaccctt ttagtcagtg tggaaaatct ctagcagtag
     7561 tagttcatgt catcttatta ttcagtattt ataacttgca aagaaatgaa tatcagagag
     7621 tgagaggccc gggttaatta aggaaagggc tagatcattc ttgaagacga aagggcctcg
     7681 tgatacgcct atttttatag gttaatgtca tgataataat ggtttcttag acgtcaggtg
     7741 gcacttttcg gggaaatgtg cgcggaaccc ctatttgttt atttttctaa atacattcaa
     7801 atatgtatcc gctcatgaga caataaccct gataaatgct tcaataatat tgaaaaagga
     7861 agagtatgag tattcaacat ttccgtgtcg cccttattcc cttttttgcg gcattttgcc
     7921 ttcctgtttt tgctcaccca gaaacgctgg tgaaagtaaa agatgctgaa gatcagttgg
     7981 gtgcacgagt gggttacatc gaactggatc tcaacagcgg taagatcctt gagagttttc
     8041 gccccgaaga acgttttcca atgatgagca cttttaaagt tctgctatgt ggcgcggtat
     8101 tatcccgtgt tgacgccggg caagagcaac tcggtcgccg catacactat tctcagaatg
     8161 acttggttga gtactcacca gtcacagaaa agcatcttac ggatggcatg acagtaagag
     8221 aattatgcag tgctgccata accatgagtg ataacactgc ggccaactta cttctgacaa
     8281 cgatcggagg accgaaggag ctaaccgctt ttttgcacaa catgggggat catgtaactc
     8341 gccttgatcg ttgggaaccg gagctgaatg aagccatacc aaacgacgag cgtgacacca
     8401 cgatgcctgt agcaatggca acaacgttgc gcaaactatt aactggcgaa ctacttactc
     8461 tagcttcccg gcaacaatta atagactgga tggaggcgga taaagttgca ggaccacttc
     8521 tgcgctcggc ccttccggct ggctggttta ttgctgataa atctggagcc ggtgagcgtg
     8581 ggtctcgcgg tatcattgca gcactggggc cagatggtaa gccctcccgt atcgtagtta
     8641 tctacacgac ggggagtcag gcaactatgg atgaacgaaa tagacagatc gctgagatag
     8701 gtgcctcact gattaagcat tggtaactgt cagaccaagt ttactcatat atactttaga
     8761 ttgatttaaa acttcatttt taatttaaaa ggatctaggt gaagatcctt tttgataatc
     8821 tcatgaccaa aatcccttaa cgtgagtttt cgttccactg agcgtcagac cccgtagaaa
     8881 agatcaaagg atcttcttga gatccttttt ttctgcgcgt aatctgctgc ttgcaaacaa
     8941 aaaaaccacc gctaccagcg gtggtttgtt tgccggatca agagctacca actctttttc
     9001 cgaaggtaac tggcttcagc agagcgcaga taccaaatac tgttcttcta gtgtagccgt
     9061 agttaggcca ccacttcaag aactctgtag caccgcctac atacctcgct ctgctaatcc
     9121 tgttaccagt ggctgctgcc agtggcgata agtcgtgtct taccgggttg gactcaagac
     9181 gatagttacc ggataaggcg cagcggtcgg gctgaacggg gggttcgtgc acacagccca
     9241 gcttggagcg aacgacctac accgaactga gatacctaca gcgtgagcta tgagaaagcg
     9301 ccacgcttcc cgaagggaga aaggcggaca ggtatccggt aagcggcagg gtcggaacag
     9361 gagagcgcac gagggagctt ccagggggaa acgcctggta tctttatagt cctgtcgggt
     9421 ttcgccacct ctgacttgag cgtcgatttt tgtgatgctc gtcagggggg cggagcctat
     9481 ggaaaaacgc cagcaacgcg gcctttttac ggttcctggc cttttgctgg ccttttgctc
     9541 acatgttctt tcctgcgtta tcccctgatt ctgtggataa ccgtattacc gcctttgagt
     9601 gagctgatac cgctcgccgc agccgaacga ccgagcgcag cgagtcagtg agcgaggaag
     9661 cggaagagcg cccaatacgc aaaccgcctc tccccgcgcg ttggccgatt cattaatgca
     9721 gcaagctcat ggctgactaa ttttttttat ttatgcagag gccgaggccg cctcggcctc
     9781 tgagctattc cagaagtagt gaggaggctt ttttggaggc ctaggctttt gcaaaaagct
     9841 ccccgtggca cgacaggttt cccgactgga aagcgggcag tgagcgcaac gcaattaatg
     9901 tgagttagct cactcattag gcaccccagg ctttacactt tatgcttccg gctcgtatgt
     9961 tgtgtggaat tgtgagcgga taacaatttc acacaggaaa cagctatgac atgattacga
    10021 atttcacaaa taaagcattt ttttcactgc attctagttg tggtttgtcc aaactcatca
    10081 atgtatctta tcatgtctgg atcaactgga taactcaagc taaccaaaat catcccaaac
    10141 ttcccacccc ataccctatt accactgcca attacctgtg gtttcattta ctctaaacct
    10201 gtgattcctc tgaattattt tcattttaaa gaaattgtat ttgttaaata tgtactacaa
    10261 acttagtagt tggaagggct aattcactcc caaagaagac aagatatcct tgatctgtgg
    10321 atctaccaca cacaaggcta cttccctgat tagcagaact acacaccagg gccaggggtc
    10381 agatatccac tgacctttgg atggtgctac aagctagtac cagttgagcc agataaggta
    10441 gaagaggcca ataaaggaga gaacaccagc ttgttacacc ctgtgagcct gcatgggatg
    10501 gatgacccgg agagagaagt gttagagtgg aggtttgaca gccgcctagc atttcatcac
    10561 gtggcccgag agctgcatcc ggagtacttc aagaactgct gatatcgagc ttgctacaag
    10621 ggactttccg ctggggactt tccagggagg cgtggcctgg gcgggactgg ggagtggcga
    10681 gccctcagat cctgcatata agcagctgct ttttgcctgt actgggtctc tctggttaga
    10741 ccagatctga gcctgggagc tctctggcta actagggaac ccactgctta agcctcaata
    10801 aagcttgcct tgagtgcttc aagtagtgtg tgcccgtctg ttgtgtgact ctggtaacta
    10861 gagatccctc agaccctttt agtcagtgtg gaaaatctct agcagtggcg cccgaacagg
    10921 gacttgaaag cgaaagggaa accagaggag ctctctcgac gcaggactcg gcttgctgaa
    10981 gcgcgcacgg caagaggcga ggggcggcga ctggtgagta cgccaaaaat tttgactagc
    11041 ggaggctaga aggagagaga tgggtgcgag agcgtcagta ttaagcgggg gagaattaga
    11101 tcgcgatggg aaaaaattcg gttaaggcca gggggaaaga aaaaatataa attaaaacat
    11161 atagtatggg caagcaggga gctagaacga ttcgcagtta atcctggcct gttagaaaca
    11221 tcagaaggct gtagacaaat actgggacag ctacaaccat cccttcagac aggatcagaa
    11281 gaacttagat cattatataa tacagtagca accctctatt gtgtgcatca aaggatagag
    11341 ataaaagaca ccaaggaagc tttagacaag atagaggaag agcaaaacaa aagtaagacc
    11401 accgcacagc aagcggccgg ccgctgatct tcagacctgg aggaggagat atgagggaca
    11461 attggagaag tgaattatat aaatataaag tagtaaaaat tgaaccatta ggagtagcac
    11521 ccaccaaggc aaagagaaga gtggtgcaga gagaaaaaag agcagtggga ataggagctt
    11581 tgttccttgg gttcttggga gcagcaggaa gcactatggg cgcagcgtca atgacgctga
    11641 cggtacaggc cagacaatta ttgtctggta tagtgcagca gcagaacaat ttgctgaggg
    11701 ctattgaggc gcaacagcat ctgttgcaac tcacagtctg gggcatcaag cagctccagg
    11761 caagaatcct ggctgtggaa agatacctaa aggatcaaca gctcctgggg atttggggtt
    11821 gctctggaaa actcatttgc accactgctg tgccttggaa tgctagttgg agtaataaat
    11881 ctctggaaca gatttggaat cacacgacct ggatggagtg ggacagagaa attaacaatt
    11941 acacaagctt aatacactcc ttaattgaag aatcgcaaaa ccagcaagaa aagaatgaac
    12001 aagaattatt ggaattagat aaatgggcaa gtttgtggaa ttggtttaac ataacaaatt
    12061 ggctgtggta tataaaatta ttcataatga tagtaggagg cttggtaggt ttaagaatag
    12121 tt
//
