[The description below was written by a language model from this plasmid's Addgene catalogue record and the feature table of its GenBank file.]
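Description:
pHAGE-EGFR-G983R is a 12.1 kb HIV-1-based lentiviral expression plasmid built on the pHAGE backbone and carrying the human epidermal growth factor receptor with a G983R substitution. It is maintained in E. coli through a high-copy ColE1/pUC-type origin and a beta-lactamase gene conferring ampicillin resistance. The viral portion comprises a full-length HIV-1 LTR in the upstream position (annotated in the table as a 3' LTR), the Psi packaging signal, the Rev response element for Rev-dependent nuclear export of the genomic RNA, the cPPT/CTS element, and a U3-deleted 3' LTR that makes the integrated provirus self-inactivating. No packaging or envelope genes are annotated, so these functions would have to be supplied in trans to make virus.

The payload is driven by the constitutive human EF-1-alpha promoter, including its intron A. The EGFR precursor coding sequence sits between attB1 and attB2 sites, consistent with its introduction by Gateway recombination. Downstream lie T3 and T7 phage promoter remnants, an attB4 site and a V5 epitope tag. The V5 tag is annotated as a separate feature, and the record does not state whether it is fused in frame to the receptor. An EMCV IRES then allows translation of puromycin N-acetyltransferase from the same transcript, linking puromycin selection of transduced cells to EGFR expression, and a WPRE enhances transcript expression. A second, partial record covers only the 3.6 kb EGFR open reading frame.

The plasmid was deposited with a study on systematic functional annotation of somatic cancer mutations, and it is intended for stable expression of this EGFR variant in mammalian cells to assess its functional consequences.
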