Addgene plasmid #116259: pHAGE-EGFR-G983R
Purpose: Lentiviral expression of EGFR G983R
Depositing lab: Gordon Mills & Kenneth Scott. Depositing organization: Baylor College of Medicine. Publication: Systematic Functional Annotation of Somatic Mutations in Cancer. Ng PK, Li J, Jeong KJ, Shao S, Chen H, Tsang YH, Sengupta S, Wang Z, Bhavana VH, Tran R, Soewito S, Minussi DC, Moreno D, Kong K, Dogruluk T, Lu H, Gao J, Tokheim C, Zhou DC, Johnson AM, Zeng J, Ip CKM, Ju Z, Wester M, Yu S, Li Y, Vellano CP, Schultz N, Karchin R, Ding L, Lu Y, Cheung LWT, Chen K, Shaw KR, Meric-Bernstam F, Scott KL, Yi S, Sahni N, Liang H, Mills GB. Cancer Cell. 2018 Mar 12;33(3):450-462.e10. doi: 10.1016/j.ccell.2018.01.021. PubMed 29533785.
Backbone
  Vector backbone: pHAGE
  Vector type: Lentiviral
Growth in bacteria
  Bacterial resistance: Ampicillin, 100 μg/mL
  Growth temperature: 37°C
  Growth strain: Stbl3
  Copy number: High Copy
Gene/Insert
  Gene/Insert name: EGFR
  Species: H. sapiens (human)
  Mutation: G983R
  Entrez Gene: EGFR (a.k.a. ERBB, ERBB1, ERRP, HER1, NISBD2, NNCIS, PIG61, mENA)
  Cloning method: Gateway Cloning
Terms and licenses: Academic/Nonprofit Terms; Industry Terms: Not Available to Industry
How to cite: pHAGE-EGFR-G983R was a gift from Gordon Mills & Kenneth Scott (Addgene plasmid # 116259 ; http://n2t.net/addgene:116259 ; RRID:Addgene_116259)
