LOCUS       Exported 3633 bp ds-DNA linear SYN 01-JUN-2021
DEFINITION  Lentiviral expression of EGFR G983R.
ACCESSION   .
VERSION     .
KEYWORDS    pHAGE-EGFR-G983R
SOURCE      synthetic DNA construct
  ORGANISM  synthetic DNA construct
REFERENCE   1 (bases 1 to 3633)
  AUTHORS   Ng PK, Li J, Jeong KJ, Shao S, Chen H, Tsang YH, Sengupta S, Wang Z,
            Bhavana VH, Tran R, Soewito S, Minussi DC, Moreno D, Kong K,
            Dogruluk T, Lu H, Gao J, Tokheim C, Zhou DC, Johnson AM, Zeng J, Ip
            CKM, Ju Z, Wester M, Yu S, Li Y, Vellano CP, Schultz N, Karchin R,
            Ding L, Lu Y, Cheung LWT, Chen K, Shaw KR, Meric-Bernstam F, Scott
            KL, Yi S, Sahni N, Liang H, Mills GB
  TITLE     Systematic Functional Annotation of Somatic Mutations in Cancer.
  JOURNAL   Cancer Cell. 2018 Mar 12;33(3):450-462.e10. doi:
            10.1016/j.ccell.2018.01.021.
  PUBMED    29533785
REFERENCE   2 (bases 1 to 3633)
  AUTHORS   .
  TITLE     Direct Submission
  JOURNAL   Exported Jun 1, 2021 from SnapGene Server 1.1.58
            http://www.snapgene.com
FEATURES             Location/Qualifiers
     source          1..3633
                     /organism="synthetic DNA construct"
                     /mol_type="other DNA"
     CDS             1..3633
                     /codon_start=1
                     /product="precursor of human epidermal growth factor
                     receptor"
                     /label=EGFR
                     /translation="MRPSGTAGAALLALLAALCPASRALEEKKVCQGTSNKLTQLGTFE
                     DHFLSLQRMFNNCEVVLGNLEITYVQRNYDLSFLKTIQEVAGYVLIALNTVERIPLENL
                     QIIRGNMYYENSYALAVLSNYDANKTGLKELPMRNLQEILHGAVRFSNNPALCNVESIQ
                     WRDIVSSDFLSNMSMDFQNHLGSCQKCDPSCPNGSCWGAGEENCQKLTKIICAQQCSGR
                     CRGKSPSDCCHNQCAAGCTGPRESDCLVCRKFRDEATCKDTCPPLMLYNPTTYQMDVNP
                     EGKYSFGATCVKKCPRNYVVTDHGSCVRACGADSYEMEEDGVRKCKKCEGPCRKVCNGI
                     GIGEFKDSLSINATNIKHFKNCTSISGDLHILPVAFRGDSFTHTPPLDPQELDILKTVK
                     EITGFLLIQAWPENRTDLHAFENLEIIRGRTKQHGQFSLAVVSLNITSLGLRSLKEISD
                     GDVIISGNKNLCYANTINWKKLFGTSGQKTKIISNRGENSCKATGQVCHALCSPEGCWG
                     PEPRDCVSCRNVSRGRECVDKCNLLEGEPREFVENSECIQCHPECLPQAMNITCTGRGP
                     DNCIQCAHYIDGPHCVKTCPAGVMGENNTLVWKYADAGHVCHLCHPNCTYGCTGPGLEG
                     CPTNGPKIPSIATGMVGALLLLLVVALGIGLFMRRRHIVRKRTLRRLLQERELVEPLTP
                     SGEAPNQALLRILKETEFKKIKVLGSGAFGTVYKGLWIPEGEKVKIPVAIKELREATSP
                     KANKEILDEAYVMASVDNPHVCRLLGICLTSTVQLITQLMPFGCLLDYVREHKDNIGSQ
                     YLLNWCVQIAKGMNYLEDRRLVHRDLAARNVLVKTPQHVKITDFGLAKLLGAEEKEYHA
                     EGGKVPIKWMALESILHRIYTHQSDVWSYGVTVWELMTFGSKPYDGIPASEISSILEKG
                     ERLPQPPICTIDVYMIMVKCWMIDADSRPKFRELIIEFSKMARDPQRYLVIQRDERMHL
                     PSPTDSNFYRALMDEEDMDDVVDADEYLIPQQGFFSSPSTSRTPLLSSLSATSNNSTVA
                     CIDRNGLQSCPIKEDSFLQRYSSDPTGALTEDSIDDTFLPVPEYINQSVPKRPAGSVQN
                     PVYHNQPLNPAPSRDPHYQDPHSTAVGNPEYLNTVQPTCVNSTFDSPAHWAQKGSHQIS
                     LDNPDYQQDFFPKEAKPNGIFKGSTAENAEYLRVAPQSSEFIGA"
ORIGIN
        1 atgcgaccct ccgggacggc cggggcagcg ctcctggcgc tgctggctgc gctctgcccg
       61 gcgagtcggg ctctggagga aaagaaagtt tgccaaggca cgagtaacaa gctcacgcag
      121 ttgggcactt ttgaagatca ttttctcagc ctccagagga tgttcaataa ctgtgaggtg
      181 gtccttggga atttggaaat tacctatgtg cagaggaatt atgatctttc cttcttaaag
      241 accatccagg aggtggctgg ttatgtcctc attgccctca acacagtgga gcgaattcct
      301 ttggaaaacc tgcagatcat cagaggaaat atgtactacg aaaattccta tgccttagca
      361 gtcttatcta actatgatgc aaataaaacc ggactgaagg agctgcccat gagaaattta
      421 caggaaatcc tgcatggcgc cgtgcggttc agcaacaacc ctgccctgtg caacgtggag
      481 agcatccagt ggcgggacat agtcagcagt gactttctca gcaacatgtc gatggacttc
      541 cagaaccacc tgggcagctg ccaaaagtgt gatccaagct gtcccaatgg gagctgctgg
      601 ggtgcaggag aggagaactg ccagaaactg accaaaatca tctgtgccca gcagtgctcc
      661 gggcgctgcc gtggcaagtc ccccagtgac tgctgccaca accagtgtgc tgcaggctgc
      721 acaggccccc gggagagcga ctgcctggtc tgccgcaaat tccgagacga agccacgtgc
      781 aaggacacct gccccccact catgctctac aaccccacca cgtaccagat ggatgtgaac
      841 cccgagggca aatacagctt tggtgccacc tgcgtgaaga agtgtccccg taattatgtg
      901 gtgacagatc acggctcgtg cgtccgagcc tgtggggccg acagctatga gatggaggaa
      961 gacggcgtcc gcaagtgtaa gaagtgcgaa gggccttgcc gcaaagtgtg taacggaata
     1021 ggtattggtg aatttaaaga ctcactctcc ataaatgcta cgaatattaa acacttcaaa
     1081 aactgcacct ccatcagtgg cgatctccac atcctgccgg tggcatttag gggtgactcc
     1141 ttcacacata ctcctcctct ggatccacag gaactggata ttctgaaaac cgtaaaggaa
     1201 atcacagggt ttttgctgat tcaggcttgg cctgaaaaca ggacggacct ccatgccttt
     1261 gagaacctag aaatcatacg cggcaggacc aagcaacatg gtcagttttc tcttgcagtc
     1321 gtcagcctga acataacatc cttgggatta cgctccctca aggagataag tgatggagat
     1381 gtgataattt caggaaacaa aaatttgtgc tatgcaaata caataaactg gaaaaaactg
     1441 tttgggacct ccggtcagaa aaccaaaatt ataagcaaca gaggtgaaaa cagctgcaag
     1501 gccacaggcc aggtctgcca tgccttgtgc tcccccgagg gctgctgggg cccggagccc
     1561 agggactgcg tctcttgccg gaatgtcagc cgaggcaggg aatgcgtgga caagtgcaac
     1621 cttctggagg gtgagccaag ggagtttgtg gagaactctg agtgcataca gtgccaccca
     1681 gagtgcctgc ctcaggccat gaacatcacc tgcacaggac ggggaccaga caactgtatc
     1741 cagtgtgccc actacattga cggcccccac tgcgtcaaga cctgcccggc aggagtcatg
     1801 ggagaaaaca acaccctggt ctggaagtac gcagacgccg gccatgtgtg ccacctgtgc
     1861 catccaaact gcacctacgg atgcactggg ccaggtcttg aaggctgtcc aacgaatggg
     1921 cctaagatcc cgtccatcgc cactgggatg gtgggggccc tcctcttgct gctggtggtg
     1981 gccctgggga tcggcctctt catgcgaagg cgccacatcg ttcggaagcg cacgctgcgg
     2041 aggctgctgc aggagaggga gcttgtggag cctcttacac ccagtggaga agctcccaac
     2101 caagctctct tgaggatctt gaaggaaact gaattcaaaa agatcaaagt gctgggctcc
     2161 ggtgcgttcg gcacggtgta taagggactc tggatcccag aaggtgagaa agttaaaatt
     2221 cccgtcgcta tcaaggaatt aagagaagca acatctccga aagccaacaa ggaaatcctc
     2281 gatgaagcct acgtgatggc cagcgtggac aacccccacg tgtgccgcct gctgggcatc
     2341 tgcctcacct ccaccgtgca gctcatcacg cagctcatgc ccttcggctg cctcctggac
     2401 tatgtccggg aacacaaaga caatattggc tcccagtacc tgctcaactg gtgtgtgcag
     2461 atcgcaaagg gcatgaacta cttggaggac cgtcgcttgg tgcaccgcga cctggcagcc
     2521 aggaacgtac tggtgaaaac accgcagcat gtcaagatca cagattttgg gctggccaaa
     2581 ctgctgggtg cggaagagaa agaataccat gcagaaggag gcaaagtgcc tatcaagtgg
     2641 atggcattgg aatcaatttt acacagaatc tatacccacc agagtgatgt ctggagctac
     2701 ggggtgaccg tttgggagtt gatgaccttt ggatccaagc catatgacgg aatccctgcc
     2761 agcgagatct cctccatcct ggagaaagga gaacgcctcc ctcagccacc catatgtacc
     2821 atcgatgtct acatgatcat ggtcaagtgc tggatgatag acgcagatag tcgcccaaag
     2881 ttccgtgagt tgatcatcga attctccaaa atggcccgag acccccagcg ctaccttgtc
     2941 attcagaggg atgaaagaat gcatttgcca agtcctacag actccaactt ctaccgtgcc
     3001 ctgatggatg aagaagacat ggacgacgtg gtggatgccg acgagtacct catcccacag
     3061 cagggcttct tcagcagccc ctccacgtca cggactcccc tcctgagctc tctgagtgca
     3121 accagcaaca attccaccgt ggcttgcatt gatagaaatg ggctgcaaag ctgtcccatc
     3181 aaggaagaca gcttcttgca gcgatacagc tcagacccca caggcgcctt gactgaggac
     3241 agcatagacg acaccttcct cccagtgcct gaatacataa accagtccgt tcccaaaagg
     3301 cccgctggct ctgtgcagaa tcctgtctat cacaatcagc ctctgaaccc cgcgcccagc
     3361 agagacccac actaccagga cccccacagc actgcagtgg gcaaccccga gtatctcaac
     3421 actgtccagc ccacctgtgt caacagcaca ttcgacagcc ctgcccactg ggcccagaaa
     3481 ggcagccacc aaattagcct ggacaaccct gactaccagc aggacttctt tcccaaggaa
     3541 gccaagccaa atggcatctt taagggctcc acagctgaaa atgcagaata cctaagggtc
     3601 gcgccacaaa gcagtgaatt tattggagca tga
//
